Addgene plasmid #153487: pAGT572_Nemo
Purpose: (Empty Backbone) Level 1 episomal expression plasmid for S. cerevisiae
Depositing lab: Sylvestre Marillonnet. Depositing organization: Leibniz Institute of Plant Biochemistry (IPB). Publication: A modular two yeast species secretion system for the production and preparative application of unspecific peroxygenases. Pullmann P, Knorrscheidt A, Munch J, Palme PR, Hoehenwarter W, Marillonnet S, Alcalde M, Westermann B, Weissenborn MJ. Commun Biol. 2021 May 12;4(1):562. doi: 10.1038/s42003-021-02076-3. PubMed 33980981.
Backbone
  Vector backbone: pAGT572
  Vector type: Yeast Expression
  Selectable markers: URA3 ; lacZ
Growth in bacteria
  Bacterial resistance: Ampicillin, 100 μg/mL
  Growth temperature: 37°C
  Growth strain: DH5alpha
  Copy number: High Copy
Gene/Insert
  Gene/Insert name: None
Terms and licenses: Academic/Nonprofit Terms; Industry Terms: Not Available to Industry
Depositor comments: Please visit https://www.biorxiv.org/content/10.1101/2020.07.22.216432v1 for bioRxiv preprint.
How to cite: pAGT572_Nemo was a gift from Sylvestre Marillonnet (Addgene plasmid # 153487 ; http://n2t.net/addgene:153487 ; RRID:Addgene_153487)
