[The description below was written by a language model from this plasmid's Addgene catalogue record and pLannotate feature annotations shown in this document.]
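Description:
pAGT572_Nemo is an empty-backbone yeast expression vector, described as a Level 1 episomal expression plasmid for Saccharomyces cerevisiae and built on the pAGT572 backbone. It is an E. coli–yeast shuttle plasmid of about 6 kb. In bacteria it replicates from a high-copy ColE1/pUC-type origin and is selected with ampicillin through the bla (AmpR) gene and its promoter. In yeast it is maintained extrachromosomally through the 2μ origin of replication, next to which the annotation detects a fragment of the 2μ-plasmid RAF1 gene. Yeast selection uses the URA3 auxotrophic marker under its own promoter, which complements uracil auxotrophy and can be counterselected with 5-fluoroorotic acid.

No gene of interest is present. The expression position is headed by the galactose-inducible, Gal4-regulated GAL1 promoter. It is followed directly by a bacterial lacZα cassette comprising a CAP binding site, lac promoter, lac operator, a pUC18/19-type multiple cloning site and a lacZα fragment, with a short lacI remnant upstream. The listing of lacZ as a marker, together with the "Level 1" designation, is consistent with a modular cloning design in which lacZα acts as a placeholder. Replacing it with assembled parts would allow blue/white screening of recombinant colonies, although the record does not annotate the cloning sites themselves. No yeast terminator is annotated downstream of the cassette, so the record does not show which element ends transcription. The associated publication concerns a modular yeast secretion system for producing unspecific peroxygenases, which points to use as the acceptor for inducible, episomal expression of assembled transcription units in S. cerevisiae.
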