Features (pLannotate 1.2.2; 16 found; start..end, strand, type, name):
     42..483     +  promoter       GAL1 promoter: S. cerevisiae GAL1; inducible promoter, regulated by Gal4
    503..545     +  CDS            lacI (fragment): lac repressor; lacI; The lac repressor binds to the lac operator to inhibit transcription in E. coli. This inhibition can be relieved by adding lactose or isopropyl-β-D-thiogalactopyranoside (IPTG).
    558..579     +  protein_bind   CAP binding site: CAP binding activates transcription in the presence of cAMP. E. coli catabolite activator protein
    594..624     +  promoter       lac promoter: promoter for the E. coli lac operon
    632..648     +  protein_bind   lac operator: The lac repressor binds to the lac operator to inhibit transcription in E. coli. This inhibition can be relieved by adding lactose or isopropyl-β-D-thiogalactopyranoside (IPTG). lac repressor encoded by lacI
    685..741     -  misc_feature   MCS: pUC18/19 multiple cloning site
    738..895     +  CDS            lacZα (fragment): LacZα fragment of β-galactosidase; lacZ fragment
    901..1000    -  misc_feature   bom (fragment): basis of mobility region from pBR322
   1557..1577    -  promoter       tet promoter (fragment): E. coli promoter for tetracycline efflux protein gene
   1615..1995    +  CDS            RAF1 (fragment): RAF_YEAST - Experimental evidence at transcript level: Swiss-Prot protein existence level 2. Antagonizes transcriptional repression of recombinase FLP by REP1-REP2. May play a role in plasmid partitioning. From Saccharomyces cerevisiae (strain ATCC 204508 / S288c) (Baker's yeast).
   2149..3026    -  rep_origin     2μ ori: yeast 2μ plasmid origin of replication
   3035..3139    +  promoter       AmpR promoter: bla
   3140..4000    +  CDS            AmpR: β-lactamase; bla; confers resistance to ampicillin, carbenicillin, and related antibiotics
   4212..4800    +  rep_origin     ori: high-copy-number ColE1/pMB1/pBR322/pUC origin of replication
   4923..5726    -  CDS            URA3: orotidine-5'-phosphate decarboxylase, required for uracil biosynthesis; S. cerevisiae URA3; yeast auxotrophic marker, counterselectable with 5-fluoroorotic acid (5-FOA)
   5727..5942    -  promoter       URA3 promoter: S. cerevisiae URA3
>Addgene plasmid #153487 | pAGT572_Nemo | addgene full sequence | sequence record 310187 | Addgene NGS Result
TGGTCACTCTGTGAAGACAATGCCGAATTCGGATCCGGAGACGGATTAGAAGCCGCCGAGCGGGTGACAG
CCCTCCGAAGGGAGACTCTCCTCCGTGCGTCCTCGTCGTCACCGGTCGCGTTCCTGAAACGCAGATGTGC
CTCGCGCCGCACTGCTCCGAACAATAAAGATTCTACAATACTAGCTTTTATGGTTATGAAGAGGAAAAAT
TGGCAGTAACCTGGCCCCACAAACCTTCAAATGAACGAATCAAATTAACAACCATAGGATGATAATGCGA
TTAGTTTTTTAGCCTTATTTCTGGGGTAATTAATCAGCGAAGCGATGATTTTTGATCTATTAACAGATAT
ATAAATGCAAAAACTGCATAACCACTTTAACTAATACTTTCAACATTTTCGGTTTGTATTACTTCTTATT
CAAATGTAATAAAAGTATCAACAAAAAATTGTTAATATACCTCTATACTTTAACGTCAAGGAGAAAAAAC
CAATGTGAGACCGCAGCTGGCACGACAGGTTTCCCGACTGGAAAGCGGGCAGTGAGCGCAACGCAATTAA
TGTGAGTTAGCTCACTCATTAGGCACCCCAGGCTTTACACTTTATGCTTCCGGCTCGTATGTTGTGTGGA
ATTGTGAGCGGATAACAATTTCACACAGGAAACAGCTATGACCATGATTACGCCAAGCTTGCATGCCTGC
AGGTCGACTCTAGAGGATCCCCGGGTACCGAGCTCGAATTCACTGGCCGTCGTTTTACAACGTCGTGACT
GGGAAAACCCTGGCGTTACCCAACTTAATCGCCTTGCAGCACATCCCCCTTTCGCCAGCTGGCGTAATAG
CGAAGAGGCCCGCACCGATCGCCCTTCCCAACAGTTGCGCAGCCTGAATGGCGAATGGCGCCTGATGCGG
TATTTTCTCCTTACGCATCTGTGCGGTATTTCACACCGCATATGGTGCACTCTCAGTACAATCTGCTCTG
ATGCCGCATAGTTAAGCCAGCCCCGACACCCGCCAACACCCGCTGACGCGCCCTGACGGGCTTGTCTGCT
CCCGGCATCCGCTTACAGACAAGCTGTGACGGTCTCAGCTTTAAAGTAAGAGCGCTACATTGGTCTACCT
TTTTGTTCTTTTACTTAAACATTAGTTAGTTCGTTTTCTTTTTCTCATTTTTTTATGTTTCCCCCCCAAA
GTTCTGATTTTATAATATTTTATTTCACACAATTCCATTTAACAGAGGGGGAATAGATTCTTTAGCTTAG
AAAATTAGTGATCAATATATATTTGCCTTTCTTTTCATCTTTTCAGTGATATTAATGGTTTCGAGACACT
GCAATGGCCCTAGTTGTCTAAGAGGATAGATGTTACTGTCAAAGATGATATTTTGAATTTCAATTGACGT
AATTAATGATACTATTAATAATACAGAGCGTATATGAAGTATTGCAAATAACATGCACAGTTCTTTTGGG
ATGAGAATGATAATGAAAGGCGAAGGCGGGCGTTCAGAAAAGCGTTGCGGAGTAACGCTGCAATTGTCTT
CTGCACGAAGTGGCCGTTATCGATGATAAGCTGTCAAACATGAGAATTAATTCCACGGACTATAGACTAT
ACCTAGTATACTCCGTCTACTGTACGATACACTTCCGCTCAGGTCCTTGTCCTTTAACGAGGCCTTACCA
CTCTTTTGTTACTCTATTGATCCAGCTCAGCAAAGGCAGTGTGATCTAAGATTCTATCTTCGCGATGTAG
TAAAACTAGCTAGACCGAGAAAGAGACTAGAAATGCAAAAGGCACTTCTACAATGGCTGCCATCATTATT
ATGCGATGTGACGCTGCAGCTTCTCAATGATATTCGAATACGCTTTGAGGAGATACAGCCTAATATCCGA
CAAACTGTTTTACAGATTTACGATCGTACTTGTTACCCATCATTGAATTTTGAACATCCGAACCTGGGAG
TTTTCCCTGAAACAGATAGTATATTTGAACCTGTATAATAATATATAGTCTAGCGCTTTACGGAAGAGAA
TGTATGTATTTCGGTTCCTGGAGAAACTATTGCATCTATTGCATAGGTAATCTTGCACGTCGCATCCCCG
GTTCATTTTCTGCGTTTCCATCTTGCACTTCAATAGCATATCTTTGTTAACGAAGCATCTGTGCTTCATT
TTGTAGAACAAAAATGCAACGCGAGAGCGCTAATTTTTCAAACAAAGAATCTGAGCTGCATTTTTACAGA
ACAGAAATGCAACGCGAAAGCGCTATTTTACCAACGAAGAATCTGTGCTTCATTTTTGTAAAACAAAAAT
GCAACGCGAGAGCGCTAATTTTTCAAACAAAGAATCTGAGCTGCATTTTTACAGAACAGAAATGCAACGC
GAGAGCGCTATTTTACCAACAAAGAATCTATACTTCTTTTTTGTTCTACAAAAATGCATCCCGAGAGCGC
TATTTTTCTAACAAAGCATCTTAGATTACTTTTTTTCTCCTTTGTGCGCTCTATAATGCAGTCTCTTGAT
AACTTTTTGCACTGTAGGTCCGTTAAGGTTAGAAGAAGGCTACTTTGGTGTCTATTTTCTCTTCCATAAA
AAAAGCCTGACTCCACTTCCCGCGTTTACTGATTACTAGCGAAGCTGCGGGTGCATTTTTTCAAGATAAA
GGCATCCCCGATTATATTCTATACCGATGTGGATTGCGCATACTTTGTGAACAGAAAGTGATAGCGTTGA
TGATTCTTCATTGGTCAGAAAATTATGAACGGTTTCTTCTATTTTGTCTCTATATACTACGTATAGGAAA
TGTTTACATTTTCGTATTGTTTTCGATTCACTCTATGAATAGTTCTTACTACAATTTTTTTGTCTAAAGA
GTAATACTAGAGATAAACATAAAAAATGTAGAGGTCGAGTTTAGATGCAAGTTCAAGGAGCGAAAGGTGG
ATGGGTAGGTTATATAGGGATATAGCACAGAGATATATAGCAAAGAGATACTTTTGAGCAATGTTTGTGG
AAGCGGTATTCGCAATGCCGAGTGCGCGGAACCCCTATTTGTTTATTTTTCTAAATACATTCAAATATGT
ATCCGCTCATGAGACAATAACCCTGATAAATGCTTCAATAATATTGAAAAAGGAAGAGTATGAGTATTCA
ACATTTCCGTGTCGCCCTTATTCCCTTTTTTGCGGCATTTTGCCTTCCTGTTTTTGCTCACCCAGAAACG
CTGGTGAAAGTAAAAGATGCTGAAGATCAGTTGGGTGCACGAGTGGGTTACATCGAACTGGATCTCAACA
GCGGTAAGATCCTTGAGAGTTTTCGCCCCGAAGAACGTTTTCCAATGATGAGCACTTTTAAAGTTCTGCT
ATGTGGCGCGGTATTATCCCGTATTGACGCCGGGCAAGAGCAACTCGGTCGCCGCATACACTATTCTCAG
AATGACTTGGTTGAGTACTCACCAGTCACAGAAAAGCATCTTACGGATGGCATGACAGTAAGAGAATTAT
GCAGTGCTGCCATAACCATGAGTGATAACACTGCGGCCAACTTACTTCTGACAACGATCGGAGGACCGAA
GGAGCTAACCGCTTTTTTGCACAACATGGGGGATCATGTAACTCGCCTTGATCGTTGGGAACCGGAGCTG
AATGAAGCCATACCAAACGACGAGCGTGACACCACGATGCCTGTAGCAATGGCAACAACGTTGCGCAAAC
TATTAACTGGCGAACTACTTACTCTAGCTTCCCGGCAACAATTAATAGACTGGATGGAGGCGGATAAAGT
TGCAGGACCACTTCTGCGCTCGGCCCTTCCGGCTGGCTGGTTTATTGCTGATAAATCTGGAGCCGGTGAG
CGTGGTTCTCGCGGTATCATTGCAGCACTGGGGCCAGATGGTAAGCCCTCCCGTATCGTAGTTATCTACA
CGACGGGGAGTCAGGCAACTATGGATGAACGAAATAGACAGATCGCTGAGATAGGTGCCTCACTGATTAA
GCATTGGTAATTTCGCGTATCCAACGGCTGCCCAGGCAGCCGTTTTTATTCCTGTCAGACCAAGTTTACT
CATATATACTTTAGATTGATTTAAAACTTCATTTTTAATTTAAAAGGATCTAGGTGAAGATCCTTTTTGA
TAATCTCATGACCAAAATCCCTTAACGTGAGTTTTCGTTCCACTGAGCGTCAGACCCCGTAGAAAAGATC
AAAGGATCTTCTTGAGATCCTTTTTTTCTGCGCGTAATCTGCTGCTTGCAAACAAAAAAACCACCGCTAC
CAGCGGTGGTTTGTTTGCCGGATCAAGAGCTACCAACTCTTTTTCCGAAGGTAACTGGCTTCAGCAGAGC
GCAGATACCAAATACTGTTCTTCTAGTGTAGCCGTAGTTAGGCCACCACTTCAAGAACTCTGTAGCACCG
CCTACATACCTCGCTCTGCTAATCCTGTTACCAGTGGCTGCTGCCAGTGGCGATAAGTCGTGTCTTACCG
GGTTGGACTCAAGACGATAGTTACCGGATAAGGCGCAGCGGTCGGGCTGAACGGGGGGTTCGTGCACACA
GCCCAGCTTGGAGCGAACGACCTACACCGAACTGAGATACCTACAGCGTGAGCTATGAGAAAGCGCCACG
CTTCCCGAAGGGAGAAAGGCGGACAGGTATCCGGTAAGCGGCAGGGTCGGAACAGGAGAGCGCACGAGGG
AGCTTCCAGGGGGAAACGCCTGGTATCTTTATAGTCCTGTCGGGTTTCGCCACCTCTGACTTGAGCGTCG
ATTTTTGTGATGCTCGTCAGGGGGGCGGAGCCTATGGAAAAACGCCAGCAACGCGGCCTTTTTACGGTTC
CTGCCTTTTTCAATGGGTAATAACTGATATAATTAAATTGAAGCTCTAATTTGTGAGTTTAGTATACATG
CATTTACTTATAATACAGTTTTTTAGTTTTGCTGGCCGCATCTTCTCAAATATGCTTCCCAGCCTGCTTT
TCTGTAACGTTCACCCTCTACCTTAGCATCCCTTCCCTTTGCAAATAGTCCTCTTCCAACAATAATAATG
TCAGATCCTGTAGATACCACATCATCCACGGTTCTATACTGTTGACCCAATGCGTCACCCTTGTCATCTA
AACCCACTCCGGGTGTCATAATCAACCAATCGTAACCTTCATCTCTTCCACCCATGTCTCTTTGAGCAAT
AAAGCCGATAACAAAATCTTTGTCGCTCTTGGCAATGTCAACAGTACCCTTAGTATATTCTCCAGTAGAT
AGGGAGCCCTTGCATGACAATTCTGCTAACATCAAAAGGCCTCTAGGTTCCTTTGTTACTTCTTCTGCCG
CCTGCTTCAAACCGCTAACAATACCTGGGCCCACGACACCGTGAGCATTCGTAATGTCTGCCCATTCTGC
TATTCTGTATACACCCGCAGAGTACTGCAATTTGACTGTATTACCAATGTCAGCAAATTTTCTGTCCTCG
AAGAGTAAAAAATTGTACTTGGCGGATAATGCCTTTAGCGGCTTAACTGTGCCCTCCATGGAAAAATCAG
TCAAGATATCCACATGTGTTTTTAGTAAACAAATTTTGGGACCTAATGCTTCAACTAACTCCAGTAATTC
CTTGGTGGTACGAACATCCAATGAAGCACACAAGTTTGTTTGCTTTTCGTGCATGATATTAAATAGCTTG
GCAGCAACAGGACTAGGATGAGTAGCAGCACGTTCCTTATATGTAGCTTTCGACATGATTTATCTTCGTT
TCCTGCAGGTTTTTGTTCTGTGCAGTTGGGTTAAGAATACTGGGCAATTTCATGTTTCTTCAACACTACA
TATGCGTATATATACCAATCTAAGTCTGTGCTCCTTCCTTCGTTCTTCCTTCTGTTCGGAGATTACCGAA
TCAAAAAAATTTCAAGGAAACCGAAATCAAAAAAAAGAATAAAAAAAAAATGATGAATTGAATTGAAAAG
CT
